Addgene plasmid #216823: pAV-puro-U6+27-F30-Tornado-Acyclovir-IRE#A4
Purpose: Expresses acyclovir-controllable IRE variant #A4 as circular RNA in mammalian cells using the Tornado expression system.
Depositing lab: Samie Jaffrey. Depositing organization: Cornell University. Publication: Engineering acyclovir-induced RNA nanodevices for reversible and tunable control of aptamer function. Hagen T, Litke JL, Nasir N, Hou Q, Jaffrey SR. Cell Chem Biol. 2024 Aug 23:S2451-9456(24)00319-2. doi: 10.1016/j.chembiol.2024.07.017. PubMed 39191249.
Backbone
  Vector backbone: pAV-puro-U6+27
  Backbone size w/o insert (bp): 5587
  Total vector size (bp): 5679
  Vector type: Mammalian Expression
  Selectable markers: Puromycin
Growth in bacteria
  Bacterial resistance: Ampicillin, 100 μg/mL
  Growth temperature: 37°C
  Growth strain: DH5alpha
  Copy number: Unknown
Gene/Insert
  Gene/Insert name: Tornado-Acyclovir-IRE#A4
  Species: Synthetic
  Insert size (bp): 92
  Promoter: U6+27
  Cloning method: Restriction Enzyme; 5′ cloning site NotI (not destroyed); 3′ cloning site SacII (not destroyed)
  Sequencing primers: 5′ GGAAGAGGGCCTATTTCCCAT; 3′ CTAGTCCTCGGCTCGAG
Terms and licenses: Academic/Nonprofit Terms; Industry Terms: Not Available to Industry
How to cite: pAV-puro-U6+27-F30-Tornado-Acyclovir-IRE#A4 was a gift from Samie Jaffrey (Addgene plasmid # 216823 ; http://n2t.net/addgene:216823 ; RRID:Addgene_216823)
