[The description below was written by a language model from this plasmid's Addgene catalogue record and pLannotate feature annotations shown in this document.]
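Description:
pAV-puro-U6+27-F30-Tornado-Acyclovir-IRE#A4 is a mammalian expression plasmid built on the pAV-puro-U6+27 backbone. It produces a small synthetic regulatory RNA as a circular transcript in mammalian cells. In bacteria it is maintained through a high-copy ColE1/pUC-type origin with ampicillin resistance (AmpR under its own bla promoter), and it also carries an f1 phage origin. For mammalian selection, an SV40 enhancer/early promoter on the opposite strand drives a puromycin N-acetyltransferase cassette. This is followed by a fragment annotated as a bleomycin-binding protein gene, then SV40 small t intron and large T-derived sequences and an SV40 polyadenylation signal. A fragment of an AAV2 inverted terminal repeat is annotated, but only one partial ITR was detected, so the record gives no support for use as an AAV packaging vector.

The payload is a 92 bp synthetic insert, Tornado-Acyclovir-IRE#A4, cloned between NotI and SacII sites that are both retained. It sits downstream of the U6+27 promoter, an RNA polymerase III promoter for human U6 snRNA that also includes the first 27 nucleotides of the U6 transcript. In the Tornado system, the RNA of interest is flanked by self-cleaving twister ribozymes. Their cleavage leaves ends that are ligated by an endogenous cellular ligase, giving a stable circular RNA that accumulates to high levels. The annotation finds one twister-P3 fragment just after the promoter. The second ribozyme and the F30 scaffold named in the title are not annotated. The insert encodes variant #A4 of an IRE (presumably an iron-responsive element, though the record does not expand the abbreviation) whose function is made controllable by acyclovir. The associated work concerns reversible, tunable small-molecule control of aptamer function. The sequenced record is 5,504 nt, somewhat shorter than the catalogued total of 5,679 bp.
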