Features (pLannotate 1.2.2; 18 found; start..end, strand, type, name):
    272..512     +  promoter       U6 promoter: RNA polymerase III promoter for human U6 snRNA
    558..624     +  ncRNA          twister-P3 (fragment): Accession: RF03154 - type-P3 twister ribozyme
    833..853     +  misc_feature   MCS (fragment): pUC18/19 multiple cloning site
    911..1032    +  polyA_signal   SV40 poly(A) signal: SV40 polyadenylation signal
   1067..1125    +  CDS            lacZα (fragment): LacZα fragment of β-galactosidase; lacZ fragment
   1156..1584    -  rep_origin     f1 ori (sequence partly withheld): f1 bacteriophage origin of replication; arrow indicates direction of (+) strand synthesis
   1611..1715    +  promoter       AmpR promoter: bla
   1716..2576    +  CDS            AmpR: β-lactamase; bla; confers resistance to ampicillin, carbenicillin, and related antibiotics
   2747..3335    +  rep_origin     ori: high-copy-number ColE1/pMB1/pBR322/pUC origin of replication
   3500..3548    -  repeat_region  AAV2 ITR (fragment): inverted terminal repeat of adeno-associated virus serotype 2 inverted
   3604..3738    -  polyA_signal   SV40 poly(A) signal: SV40 polyadenylation signal
   3761..3844    -  CDS            large T antigen (fragment): large T antigen from SV40 (simian virus 40)
   4163..4183    -  CDS            SV40 NLS: nuclear localization signal of SV40 (simian virus 40) large T antigen
   4313..4378    -  intron         small t intron: SV40 (simian virus 40) small t antigen intron
   4380..4454    -  CDS            small t antigen (fragment): SV40 (simian virus 40) small t antigen
   4457..4777    -  CDS            ble (fragment): BLE_KLEPN - Experimental evidence at protein level: Swiss-Prot protein existence level 1. Binding protein with a strong affinity to the bleomycin family of antibiotics. Binds to CL990; an antimitotic-antibiotic compound. From Klebsiella pneumoniae.
   4805..5404    -  CDS            PuroR (fragment): puromycin N-acetyltransferase; pac from Streptomyces; confers resistance to puromycin
   5414..239     -  promoter       SV40 promoter (across the origin): SV40 enhancer and early promoter
>Addgene plasmid #216823 | pAV-puro-U6+27-F30-Tornado-Acyclovir-IRE#A4 | addgene full sequence | sequence record 430577 | Addgene NGS Result
AAAATTAGTCAGCCATGGGGCGGAGAATGGGCGGAACTGGGCGGAGTTAGGGGCGGGATGGGCGGAGTTA
GGGGCGGGACTATGGTTGCTGACTAATTGAGATGCATGCTTTGCATACTTCTGCCTGCTGGGGAGCCTGG
GGACTTTCCACACCTGGTTGCTGACTAATTGAGATGCATGCTTTGCATACTTCTGCCTGCTGGGGAGCCT
GGGGACTTTCCACACCCTAACTGACACACATTCCACAGCCGGATCCAAGGTCGGGCAGGAAGAGGGCCTA
TTTCCCATGATTCCTTCATATTTGCATATACGATACAAGGCTGTTAGAGAGATAATTAGAATTAATTTGA
CTGTAAACACAAAGATATTAGTACAAAATACGTGACGTAGAAAGTAATAATTTCTTGGGTAGTTTGCAGT
TTTAAAATTATGTTTTAAAATGGACTATCATATGCTTACCGTAACTTGAAAGTATTTCGATTTCTTGGCT
TTATATATCTTGTGGAAAGGACGAAACACCGTGCTCGCTTCGGCAGCACATATACTAGTCGACGGGCCGC
ACTCGCCGGTCCCAAGCCCGGATAAAATGGGAGGGGGCGGGAAACCGCCTAACCATGCCGAGTGCGGCCG
CTTGCCATGTATTATGCTTAAACAGTGCTTTAACTAATTCTGATGAATAACCGAAGTAGTTTATGGGCTA
CCGAAATCATTCATGGCAAGTGGCCGCGGTCGGCGTGGACTGTAGAACACTGCCAATGCCGGTCCCAAGC
CCGGATAAAAGTGGAGGGTACAGTCCACGCTCTAGAGCGCACTTCGGTGCGCTTTTTACTAGGACCTGCA
GGCATGCAAGCTTGACGTCGGTTACCGATATCCATATGGCGACCGCATCGATCTCGAGCCGAGGACTAGT
AACTTGTTTATTGCAGCTTATAATGGTTACAAATAAAGCAATAGCATCACAAATTTCACAAATAAAGCAT
TTTTTTCACTGCATTCTAGTTGTGGTTTGTCCAAACTCATCAATGTATCTTATCATGTCTTACGTAGATA
AGTAGCATGGCGGGTTATAGCGAAGAGGCCCGCACCGATCGCCCTTCCCAACAGTTGCGCAGCCTGAATG
GCGAATGGAAATTGTAAGCGTTAATATTTTGTTAAAATTCGCGTTAAATTTTTGTTAAATCAGCTCATTT
TTTAACCAATAGGCCGAAATCGGCAAAATCCCTTATAAATCAAAAGAATAGACCGAGATAGGGT
[37 nt withheld, positions 1255-1291]
AAAGAACGTGGACTCCAACGTCAAAGG
[49 nt withheld, positions 1319-1367]
T
[91 nt withheld, positions 1369-1459]
G
[124 nt withheld, positions 1461-1584]
CAGGTGGCACTTTTCGGGGAAATGTGCGCGGAACCCCTATTTGTTTATTTTTCTAAATACATTCAAATAT
GTATCCGCTCATGAGACAATAACCCTGATAAATGCTTCAATAATATTGAAAAAGGAAGAGTATGAGTATT
CAACATTTCCGTGTCGCCCTTATTCCCTTTTTTGCGGCATTTTGCCTTCCTGTTTTTGCTCACCCAGAAA
CGCTGGTGAAAGTAAAAGATGCTGAAGATCAGTTGGGTGCACGAGTGGGTTACATCGAACTGGATCTCAA
CAGCGGTAAGATCCTTGAGAGTTTTCGCCCCGAAGAACGTTTTCCAATGATGAGCACTTTTAAAGTTCTG
CTATGTGGCGCGGTATTATCCCGTATTGACGCCGGGCAAGAGCAACTCGGTCGCCGCATACACTATTCTC
AGAATGACTTGGTTGAGTACTCACCAGTCACAGAAAAGCATCTTACGGATGGCATGACAGTAAGAGAATT
ATGCAGTGCTGCCATAACCATGAGTGATAACACTGCGGCCAACTTACTTCTGACAACGATCGGAGGACCG
AAGGAGCTAACCGCTTTTTTGCACAACATGGGGGATCATGTAACTCGCCTTGATCGTTGGGAACCGGAGC
TGAATGAAGCCATACCAAACGACGAGCGTGACACCACGATGCCTGTAGCAATGGCAACAACGTTGCGCAA
ACTATTAACTGGCGAACTACTTACTCTAGCTTCCCGGCAACAATTAATAGACTGGATGGAGGCGGATAAA
GTTGCAGGACCACTTCTGCGCTCGGCCCTTCCGGCTGGCTGGTTTATTGCTGATAAATCTGGAGCCGGTG
AGCGTGGGTCTCGCGGTATCATTGCAGCACTGGGGCCAGATGGTAAGCCCTCCCGTATCGTAGTTATCTA
CACGACGGGGAGTCAGGCAACTATGGATGAACGAAATAGACAGATCGCTGAGATAGGTGCCTCACTGATT
AAGCATTGGTAACTGTCAGACCAAGTTTACTCATATATACTTTAGATTGATTTAAAACTTCATTTTTAAT
TTAAAAGGATCTAGGTGAAGATCCTTTTTGATAATCTCATGACCAAAATCCCTTAACGTGAGTTTTCGTT
CCACTGAGCGTCAGACCCCGTAGAAAAGATCAAAGGATCTTCTTGAGATCCTTTTTTTCTGCGCGTAATC
TGCTGCTTGCAAACAAAAAAACCACCGCTACCAGCGGTGGTTTGTTTGCCGGATCAAGAGCTACCAACTC
TTTTTCCGAAGGTAACTGGCTTCAGCAGAGCGCAGATACCAAATACTGTTCTTCTAGTGTAGCCGTAGTT
AGGCCACCACTTCAAGAACTCTGTAGCACCGCCTACATACCTCGCTCTGCTAATCCTGTTACCAGTGGCT
GCTGCCAGTGGCGATAAGTCGTGTCTTACCGGGTTGGACTCAAGACGATAGTTACCGGATAAGGCGCAGC
GGTCGGGCTGAACGGGGGGTTCGTGCACACAGCCCAGCTTGGAGCGAACGACCTACACCGAACTGAGATA
CCTACAGCGTGAGCTATGAGAAAGCGCCACGCTTCCCGAAGGGAGAAAGGCGGACAGGTATCCGGTAAGC
GGCAGGGTCGGAACAGGAGAGCGCACGAGGGAGCTTCCAGGGGGAAACGCCTGGTATCTTTATAGTCCTG
TCGGGTTTCGCCACCTCTGACTTGAGCGTCGATTTTTGTGATGCTCGTCAGGGGGGCGGAGCCTATGGAA
AAACGCCAGCAACGCGGCCTTTTTACGGTTCCTGGCCTTTTGCTGGCCTTTTGCTCACATGTTCTTTCCT
GCGTTATCCCCTGATTCTGTGGATAACCGTATTACCGCCTTTGAGTGAGCTGATACCGCTCGCCGCAGCC
GAACGACCGAGCGCAGCGAGTCAGTGAGCGAGCGCGCAGAGAGGGAGTGGCCAACTCCATCACTAGGGGT
TCCTGGAGGGGTGGAGTCGTGACGTGAATTACGTCATAGGGTTAGGGAGGTCCTGGATCGATCCAGACAT
GATAAGATACATTGATGAGTTTGGACAAACCACAACTAGAATGCAGTGAAAAAAATGCTTTATTTGTGAA
ATTTGTGATGCTATTGCTTTATTTGTAACCATTATAAGCTGCAATAAACAAGTTAACAACAACAATTGCA
TTCATTTTATGTTTCAGGTTCAGGGGGAGGTGTGGGAGGTTTTTTAAAGCAAGTAAAACCTCTACAAATG
TGGTATGGCTGATTATGATCTCTAGTCAAGGCACTATACATCAAATATTCCTTATTAACCCCTTTACAAA
TTAAAAAGCTAAAGGTACACAATTTTTGAGCATAGTTATTAATAGCAGACACTCTATGCCTGTGTGGAGT
AAGAAAAAACAGTATGTTATGATTATAACTGTTATGCCTACTTATAAAGGTTACAGAATATTTTTCCATA
ATTTTCTTGTATAGCAGTGCAGCTTTTTCCTTTGTGGTGTAAATAGCAAAGCAAGCAAGAGTTCTATTAC
TAAACACAGCATGACTCAAAAAACTTAGCAATTCTGAAGGAAAGTCCTTGGGGTCTTCTACCTTTCTCTT
CTTTTTTGGAGGAGTAGAATGTTGAGAGTCAGCAGTAGCCTCATCATCACTAGATGGCATTTCTTCTGAG
CAAAACAGGTTTTCCTCATTAAAGGCATTCCACCACTGCTCCCATTCATCAGTTCCATAGGTTGGAATCT
AAAATACACAAACAATTAGAATCAGTAGTTTAACACATTATACACTTAAAAATTTTATATTTACCTTAGA
GCTTTAAATCTCTGTAGGTAGTTTGTCCAATTATGTCACACCACAGAAGTAAGGTTCCTTCACAAAGATC
CGGACCAAAGCGGCCATCGTGCCTCCCCACTCCTGCAGTTCGGGGGCATGGATGCGCGGATAGCCGCTGC
TGGTTTCCTGGATGCCGACGGATTTGCACTGCCGGTAGAACTCCGCGAGGTCGTCCAGCCTCAGGCAGCA
GCTGAACCAACTCGCGAGGGGATCGAGCCCGGGGTGGGCGAAGAACTCCAGCATGAGATCCCCGCGCTGG
AGGATCATCCAGCCGGCGTCCCGGAAAACGATTCCGAAGCCCAACCTTTCATAGAAGGCGGCGGTGGAAT
CGAAATCTCGTGATGGCAGGTTGGGCGTCGCTTGGTCGGTCATTTCGAACTGCGGGTCGTGGGGCGGGCG
TCAGGCACCGGGCTTGCGGGTCATGCACCAGGTGCGCGGTCCTTCGGGCACCTCGACGTCGGCGGTGACG
GTGAAGCCGAGCCGCTCGTAGAAGGGGAGGTTGCGGGGCGCGGAGGTCTCCAGGAAGGCGGGCACCCCGG
CGCGCTCGGCCGCCTCCACTCCGGGGAGCACGACGGCGCTGCCCAGACCCTTGCCCTGGTGGTCGGGCGA
GACGCCGACGGTGGCCAGGAACCACGCGGGCTCCTTGGGCCGGTGCGGCGCCAGGAGGCCTTCCATCTGT
TGCTGCGCGGCCAGCCGGGAACCGCTCAACTCGGCCATGCGCGGGCCGATCTCGGCGAACACCGCCCCCG
CTTCGACGCTCTCCGGCGTGGTCCAGACCGCCACGGCAGCACCGTCGTCCGCGACCCACACCTTGCCGAT
GTCGAGCCCGACGCGCGTGAGGAAGAGTTCTTGCAGCTCGGTGACCCGCTCGATGTGGCGATCAGGATCG
ACGGTGTGGCGCGTGGCGGGGTAGTCGGCGAACGCGGCGGCGAGGGTGCGTACGGCCCTGGGGACGTCGT
CGCGGGTGGCGAGGCGCACCGTGGGCTTGTACTCGGTCATGGTAAGCTTTTTGCAAAAGCCTAGGCCTCC
AAAAAAGCCTCCTCACTACTTCTGGAATAGCTCAGAGGCCGAGGCGGCCTCGGCCTCTGCATAAATAAAA
