>Addgene plasmid #216823 | pAV-puro-U6+27-F30-Tornado-Acyclovir-IRE#A4 | depositor partial sequence | sequence record 422998 | Circular RNA
AACCATGCCGAGTGCGGCCGCTTGCCATGTATTATGCTTAAACAGTGCTTTAACTAATTCTGATGAATAA
CCGAAGTAGTTTATGGGCTACCGAAATCATTCATGGCAAGTGGCCGCGGTCGGCGTGGACTGTAG
