>Addgene plasmid #216823 | pAV-puro-U6+27-F30-Tornado-Acyclovir-IRE#A4 | depositor partial sequence | sequence record 422999 | Acyclovir-binding region
GAATAACCGAAGTAGTTTATGGGCTACCGAAATC
